Features (pLannotate 1.2.2; 17 found; start..end, strand, type, name):
      2..58      +  CDS            lacI (fragment): lac repressor; lacI; The lac repressor binds to the lac operator to inhibit transcription in E. coli. This inhibition can be relieved by adding lactose or isopropyl-β-D-thiogalactopyranoside (IPTG).
     52..185     -  repeat_region  AAV2 ITR: inverted terminal repeat of adeno-associated virus serotype 2 inverted
    248..496     +  enhancer       CMV enhancer (fragment): human cytomegalovirus immediate early enhancer
    498..775     +  promoter       chicken β-actin promoter: No description available
    776..911     +  intron         hybrid intron (fragment): hybrid between chicken β-actin (CBA) and minute virus of mice (MMV) introns (Gray et al., 2011)
   1000..1130    +  intron         chimeric intron (fragment): chimera between introns from chicken β-actin and rabbit β-globin
   1240..2166    +  CDS            ChR2(H134R): H134R mutant of an N-terminal fragment of channelrhodopsin-2 from the alga Chlamydomonas reinhardtii (Nagel et al., 2005) blue light-activated cation channel
   2179..3605    +  CDS            tdTomato (fragment): tandem dimeric (pseudo-monomeric) derivative of DsRed (Shaner et al., 2004) mammalian codon-optimized
   3623..4211    +  misc_feature   WPRE: woodchuck hepatitis virus posttranscriptional regulatory element
   4254..4375    -  polyA_signal   SV40 poly(A) signal: SV40 polyadenylation signal
   4398..4466    -  CDS            large T antigen (fragment): large T antigen from SV40 (simian virus 40)
   4537..4669    +  repeat_region  AAV2 ITR (fragment): inverted terminal repeat of adeno-associated virus serotype 2 inverted
   4664..4733    +  CDS            lacZα (fragment): LacZα fragment of β-galactosidase; lacZ fragment
   4738..5166    +  rep_origin     f1 ori (sequence partly withheld): f1 bacteriophage origin of replication; arrow indicates direction of (+) strand synthesis
   5219..5323    +  promoter       AmpR promoter: bla
   5324..6184    +  CDS            AmpR: β-lactamase; bla; confers resistance to ampicillin, carbenicillin, and related antibiotics
   6355..6943    +  rep_origin     ori: high-copy-number ColE1/pMB1/pBR322/pUC origin of replication
>Addgene plasmid | AAV-CAG-hChR2-H134R-tdTomato | analyzer sequence | sequence record 13257
AGCGCCCAATACGCAAACCGCCTCTCCCCGCGCGTTGGCCGATTCATTAATGCAGCTGCGCGCTCGCTCG
CTCACTGAGGCCGCCCGGGCAAAGCCCGGGCGTCGGGCGACCTTTGGTCGCCCGGCCTCAGTGAGCGAGC
GAGCGCGCAGAGAGGGAGTGGCCAACTCCATCACTAGGGGTTCCTTGTAGTTAATGATTAACCCGCCATG
CTACTTATCTACGTAGCCATGCTCTAGGAAGATCGTACCATTGACGTCAATAATGACGTATGTTCCCATA
GTAACGCCAATAGGGACTTTCCATTGACGTCAATGGGTGGAGTATTTACGGTAAACTGCCCACTTGGCAG
TACATCAAGTGTATCATATGCCAAGTACGCCCCCTATTGACGTCAATGACGGTAAATGGCCCGCCTGGCA
TTATGCCCAGTACATGACCTTATGGGACTTTCCTACTTGGCAGTACATCTACGTATTAGTCATCGCTATT
ACCATGGTCGAGGTGAGCCCCACGTTCTGCTTCACTCTCCCCATCTCCCCCCCCTCCCCACCCCCAATTT
TGTATTTATTTATTTTTTAATTATTTTGTGCAGCGATGGGGGCGGGGGGGGGGGGGGGGCGCGCGCCAGG
CGGGGCGGGGCGGGGCGAGGGGCGGGGCGGGGCGAGGCGGAGAGGTGCGGCGGCAGCCAATCAGAGCGGC
GCGCTCCGAAAGTTTCCTTTTATGGCGAGGCGGCGGCGGCGGCGGCCCTATAAAAAGCGAAGCGCGCGGC
GGGCGGGAGTCGCTGCGCGCTGCCTTCGCCCCGTGCCCCGCTCCGCCGCCGCCTCGCGCCGCCCGCCCCG
GCTCTGACTGACCGCGTTACTCCCACAGGTGAGCGGGCGGGACGGCCCTTCTCCTCCGGGCTGTAATTAG
CGCTTGGTTTAATGACGGCTTGTTTCTTTTCTGTGGCTGCGTGAAAGCCTTGAGGGGCTCCGGGAGGGCC
CTTTGTGCGGGGGGAGCGGCTCGGGGCTGTCCGCGGGGGGACGGCTGCCTTCGGGGGGGACGGGGCAGGG
CGGGGTTCGGCTTCTGGCGTGTGACCGGCGGCTCTAGAGCCTCTGCTAACCATGTTCATGCCTTCTTCTT
TTTCCTACAGCTCCTGGGCAACGTGCTGGTTATTGTGCTGTCTCATCATTTTGGCAAAGAATTGGATCCA
CTCGAGTGGAGCTCGCGACTAGTCGATTCGAATTCGATCTAGCGCCACCATGGACTATGGCGGCGCTTTG
TCTGCCGTCGGACGCGAACTTTTGTTCGTTACTAATCCTGTGGTGGTGAACGGGTCCGTCCTGGTCCCTG
AGGATCAATGTTACTGTGCCGGATGGATTGAATCTCGCGGCACGAACGGCGCTCAGACCGCGTCAAATGT
CCTGCAGTGGCTTGCAGCAGGATTCAGCATTTTGCTGCTGATGTTCTATGCCTACCAAACCTGGAAATCT
ACATGCGGCTGGGAGGAGATCTATGTGTGCGCCATTGAAATGGTTAAGGTGATTCTCGAGTTCTTTTTTG
AGTTTAAGAATCCCTCTATGCTCTACCTTGCCACAGGACACCGGGTGCAGTGGCTGCGCTATGCAGAGTG
GCTGCTCACTTGTCCTGTCATCCTTATCCGCCTGAGCAACCTCACCGGCCTGAGCAACGACTACAGCAGG
AGAACCATGGGACTCCTTGTCTCAGACATCGGGACTATCGTGTGGGGGGCTACCAGCGCCATGGCAACCG
GCTATGTTAAAGTCATCTTCTTTTGTCTTGGATTGTGCTATGGCGCGAACACATTTTTTCACGCCGCCAA
AGCATATATCGAGGGTTATCATACTGTGCCAAAGGGTCGGTGCCGCCAGGTCGTGACCGGCATGGCATGG
CTGTTTTTCGTGAGCTGGGGTATGTTCCCAATTCTCTTCATTTTGGGGCCCGAAGGTTTTGGCGTCCTGA
GCGTCTATGGCTCCACCGTAGGTCACACGATTATTGATCTGATGAGTAAAAATTGTTGGGGGTTGTTGGG
ACACTACCTGCGCGTCCTGATCCACGAGCACATATTGATTCACGGAGATATCCGCAAAACCACCAAACTG
AACATCGGCGGAACGGAGATCGAGGTCGAGACTCTCGTCGAAGACGAAGCCGAGGCCGGAGCCGTGCCAG
CCGCGGCCGTGAGCAAGGGCGAGGAGGTCATCAAAGAGTTCATGCGCTTCAAGGTGCGCATGGAGGGCTC
CATGAACGGCCACGAGTTCGAGATCGAGGGCGAGGGCGAGGGCCGCCCCTACGAGGGCACCCAGACCGCC
AAGCTGAAGGTGACCAAGGGCGGCCCCCTGCCCTTCGCCTGGGACATCCTGTCCCCCCAGTTCATGTACG
GCTCCAAGGCGTACGTGAAGCACCCCGCCGACATCCCCGATTACAAGAAGCTGTCCTTCCCCGAGGGCTT
CAAGTGGGAGCGCGTGATGAACTTCGAGGACGGCGGTCTGGTGACCGTGACCCAGGACTCCTCCCTGCAG
GACGGCACGCTGATCTACAAGGTGAAGATGCGCGGCACCAACTTCCCCCCCGACGGCCCCGTAATGCAGA
AGAAGACCATGGGCTGGGAGGCCTCCACCGAGCGCCTGTACCCCCGCGACGGCGTGCTGAAGGGCGAGAT
CCACCAGGCCCTGAAGCTGAAGGACGGCGGCCACTACCTGGTGGAGTTCAAGACCATCTACATGGCCAAG
AAGCCCGTGCAACTGCCCGGCTACTACTACGTGGACACCAAGCTGGACATCACCTCCCACAACGAGGACT
ACACCATCGTGGAACAGTACGAGCGCTCCGAGGGCCGCCACCACCTGTTCCTGGGGCATGGCACCGGCAG
CACCGGCAGCGGCAGCTCCGGCACCGCCTCCTCCGAGGACAACAACATGGCCGTCATCAAAGAGTTCATG
CGCTTCAAGGTGCGCATGGAGGGCTCCATGAACGGCCACGAGTTCGAGATCGAGGGCGAGGGCGAGGGCC
GCCCCTACGAGGGCACCCAGACCGCCAAGCTGAAGGTGACCAAGGGCGGCCCCCTGCCCTTCGCCTGGGA
CATCCTGTCCCCCCAGTTCATGTACGGCTCCAAGGCGTACGTGAAGCACCCCGCCGACATCCCCGATTAC
AAGAAGCTGTCCTTCCCCGAGGGCTTCAAGTGGGAGCGCGTGATGAACTTCGAGGACGGCGGTCTGGTGA
CCGTGACCCAGGACTCCTCCCTGCAGGACGGCACGCTGATCTACAAGGTGAAGATGCGCGGCACCAACTT
CCCCCCCGACGGCCCCGTAATGCAGAAGAAGACCATGGGCTGGGAGGCCTCCACCGAGCGCCTGTACCCC
CGCGACGGCGTGCTGAAGGGCGAGATCCACCAGGCCCTGAAGCTGAAGGACGGCGGCCACTACCTGGTGG
AGTTCAAGACCATCTACATGGCCAAGAAGCCCGTGCAACTGCCCGGCTACTACTACGTGGACACCAAGCT
GGACATCACCTCCCACAACGAGGACTACACCATCGTGGAACAGTACGAGCGCTCCGAGGGCCGCCACCAC
CTGTTCCTGTACGGCATGGACGAGCTGTACAAGTAAGATCAAGCTTATCGATAATCAACCTCTGGATTAC
AAAATTTGTGAAAGATTGACTGGTATTCTTAACTATGTTGCTCCTTTTACGCTATGTGGATACGCTGCTT
TAATGCCTTTGTATCATGCTATTGCTTCCCGTATGGCTTTCATTTTCTCCTCCTTGTATAAATCCTGGTT
GCTGTCTCTTTATGAGGAGTTGTGGCCCGTTGTCAGGCAACGTGGCGTGGTGTGCACTGTGTTTGCTGAC
GCAACCCCCACTGGTTGGGGCATTGCCACCACCTGTCAGCTCCTTTCCGGGACTTTCGCTTTCCCCCTCC
CTATTGCCACGGCGGAACTCATCGCCGCCTGCCTTGCCCGCTGCTGGACAGGGGCTCGGCTGTTGGGCAC
TGACAATTCCGTGGTGTTGTCGGGGAAATCATCGTCCTTTCCTTGGCTGCTCGCCTGTGTTGCCACCTGG
ATTCTGCGCGGGACGTCCTTCTGCTACGTCCCTTCGGCCCTCAATCCAGCGGACCTTCCTTCCCGCGGCC
TGCTGCCGGCTCTGCGGCCTCTTCCGCGTCTTCGCCTTCGCCCTCAGACGAGTCGGATCTCCCTTTGGGC
CGCCTCCCCGCATCGATACCGTCGACCCGGGCGGCCGCTTCGAGCAGACATGATAAGATACATTGATGAG
TTTGGACAAACCACAACTAGAATGCAGTGAAAAAAATGCTTTATTTGTGAAATTTGTGATGCTATTGCTT
TATTTGTAACCATTATAAGCTGCAATAAACAAGTTAACAACAACAATTGCATTCATTTTATGTTTCAGGT
TCAGGGGGAGATGTGGGAGGTTTTTTAAAGCAAGTAAAACCTCTACAAATGTGGTAAAATCGATAAGGAT
CTTCCTAGAGCATGGCTACGTAGATAAGTAGCATGGCGGGTTAATCATTAACTACAAGGAACCCCTAGTG
ATGGAGTTGGCCACTCCCTCTCTGCGCGCTCGCTCGCTCACTGAGGCCGGGCGACCAAAGGTCGCCCGAC
GCCCGGGCTTTGCCCGGGCGGCCTCAGTGAGCGAGCGAGCGCGCAGCTGGCGTAATAGCGAAGAGGCCCG
CACCGATCGCCCTTCCCAACAGTTGCGCAGCCTGAATGGCGAATGGG
[124 nt withheld, positions 4738-4861]
C
[91 nt withheld, positions 4863-4953]
A
[49 nt withheld, positions 4955-5003]
CCTTTGACGTTGGAGTCCACGTTCTTT
[37 nt withheld, positions 5031-5067]
ACCCTATCTCGGTCTATTCTTTTGATTTATAAGGGATTTTGCCGATTTCGGCCTATTGGTTAAAAAATGA
GCTGATTTAACAAAAATTTAACGCGAATTTTAACAAAATATTAACGCTTACAATTTAGGTGGCACTTTTC
GGGGAAATGTGCGCGGAACCCCTATTTGTTTATTTTTCTAAATACATTCAAATATGTATCCGCTCATGAG
ACAATAACCCTGATAAATGCTTCAATAATATTGAAAAAGGAAGAGTATGAGTATTCAACATTTCCGTGTC
GCCCTTATTCCCTTTTTTGCGGCATTTTGCCTTCCTGTTTTTGCTCACCCAGAAACGCTGGTGAAAGTAA
AAGATGCTGAAGATCAGTTGGGTGCACGAGTGGGTTACATCGAACTGGATCTCAACAGCGGTAAGATCCT
TGAGAGTTTTCGCCCCGAAGAACGTTTTCCAATGATGAGCACTTTTAAAGTTCTGCTATGTGGCGCGGTA
TTATCCCGTATTGACGCCGGGCAAGAGCAACTCGGTCGCCGCATACACTATTCTCAGAATGACTTGGTTG
AGTACTCACCAGTCACAGAAAAGCATCTTACGGATGGCATGACAGTAAGAGAATTATGCAGTGCTGCCAT
AACCATGAGTGATAACACTGCGGCCAACTTACTTCTGACAACGATCGGAGGACCGAAGGAGCTAACCGCT
TTTTTGCACAACATGGGGGATCATGTAACTCGCCTTGATCGTTGGGAACCGGAGCTGAATGAAGCCATAC
CAAACGACGAGCGTGACACCACGATGCCTGTAGCAATGGCAACAACGTTGCGCAAACTATTAACTGGCGA
ACTACTTACTCTAGCTTCCCGGCAACAATTAATAGACTGGATGGAGGCGGATAAAGTTGCAGGACCACTT
CTGCGCTCGGCCCTTCCGGCTGGCTGGTTTATTGCTGATAAATCTGGAGCCGGTGAGCGTGGGTCTCGCG
GTATCATTGCAGCACTGGGGCCAGATGGTAAGCCCTCCCGTATCGTAGTTATCTACACGACGGGGAGTCA
GGCAACTATGGATGAACGAAATAGACAGATCGCTGAGATAGGTGCCTCACTGATTAAGCATTGGTAACTG
TCAGACCAAGTTTACTCATATATACTTTAGATTGATTTAAAACTTCATTTTTAATTTAAAAGGATCTAGG
TGAAGATCCTTTTTGATAATCTCATGACCAAAATCCCTTAACGTGAGTTTTCGTTCCACTGAGCGTCAGA
CCCCGTAGAAAAGATCAAAGGATCTTCTTGAGATCCTTTTTTTCTGCGCGTAATCTGCTGCTTGCAAACA
AAAAAACCACCGCTACCAGCGGTGGTTTGTTTGCCGGATCAAGAGCTACCAACTCTTTTTCCGAAGGTAA
CTGGCTTCAGCAGAGCGCAGATACCAAATACTGTTCTTCTAGTGTAGCCGTAGTTAGGCCACCACTTCAA
GAACTCTGTAGCACCGCCTACATACCTCGCTCTGCTAATCCTGTTACCAGTGGCTGCTGCCAGTGGCGAT
AAGTCGTGTCTTACCGGGTTGGACTCAAGACGATAGTTACCGGATAAGGCGCAGCGGTCGGGCTGAACGG
GGGGTTCGTGCACACAGCCCAGCTTGGAGCGAACGACCTACACCGAACTGAGATACCTACAGCGTGAGCT
ATGAGAAAGCGCCACGCTTCCCGAAGGGAGAAAGGCGGACAGGTATCCGGTAAGCGGCAGGGTCGGAACA
GGAGAGCGCACGAGGGAGCTTCCAGGGGGAAACGCCTGGTATCTTTATAGTCCTGTCGGGTTTCGCCACC
TCTGACTTGAGCGTCGATTTTTGTGATGCTCGTCAGGGGGGCGGAGCCTATGGAAAAACGCCAGCAACGC
GGCCTTTTTACGGTTCCTGGCCTTTTGCTGGCCTTTTGCTCACATGTTCTTTCCTGCGTTATCCCCTGAT
TCTGTGGATAACCGTATTACCGCCTTTGAGTGAGCTGATACCGCTCGCCGCAGCCGAACGACCGAGCGCA
GCGAGTCAGTGAGCGAGGAAGCGGAAG
